>Addgene plasmid #47946 | pMB66 | depositor full sequence | sequence record 68806 | pMB66 sequence 9000 bps
CACCTAAATTGTAAGCGTTAATATTTTGTTAAAATTCGCGTTAAATTTTTGTTAAATCAGCTCATTTTTT
AACCAATAGGCCGAAATCGGCAAAATCCCTTATAAATCAAAAGAATAGACCGAGATAGGGT
[37 nt withheld, positions 132-168]
AAAGAACGTGGACTCCAACGTCAAAGG
[49 nt withheld, positions 196-244]
T
[91 nt withheld, positions 246-336]
G
[124 nt withheld, positions 338-461]
CCCATTCGCCATTCAGGCTGCGCAACTGTTGGGAAGGGCGATCGGTGCGGGCCTCTTCGCTATTACGCCA
GCTGGCGAAAGGGGGATGTGCTGCAAGGCGATTAAGTTGGGTAACGCCAGGGTTTTCCCAGTCACGACGT
TGTAAAACGACGGCCAGTGAATTGTAATACGACTCACTATAGGGCGAATTGGGTACCGCTGGACGGAAAT
AGTGGTAAAGTGACATGATTGTAGTTTGAAGATTTCACAATTAGAGTGAATGTTGTTTGGTTCGGTTTTG
TCACTGTATTTATACTCATTTCCACCTTTTTCTAGAACATTCGAGCTGCTTCTTACAAAAGGAGGCGACT
CACATTCAGAACATTGAGAAATAGTGTGCGACTGAAGAAACCCAGATACTTTTTCAATCTGCGTCTCTTT
GCACCTATGGGGTGTATTTTGAAATGAATGCATCTAGGACCTTCTAGAACATTCTAAACGGCTGCAGGAT
ACGGGTATATAAGCCAATCGTGTTCAGAGGAAACCAATACACTTTGTTCAAGTGCTTACTGTTCATTCTC
TAAACTTCAAGAACTAGAAAAAAATGGACTACAAGGACCACGACGGAGACTACAAGGACCACGACATCGA
CTACAAGGACGACGACGACAAGATGGCCCCAAAGAAGAAGCGTAAGGTCGGAATCCACGGAGTCCCAGCC
GCCGACAAGAAGTACTCCATCGGACTCGACATCGGAACCAACTCCGTCGGATGGGCCGTCATCACCGACG
AGTACAAGGTCCCATCCAAGAAGTTCAAGGTCCTCGGAAACACCGACCGTCACTCCATCAAGAAGAACCT
CATCGGAGCCCTCCTCTTCGACTCCGGAGAGACCGCCGAGGCCACCCGTCTCAAGCGTACCGCCCGTCGT
CGTTACACCCGTCGTAAGAACCGTATCTGCTACCTCCAAGAGATCTTCTCCAACGAGATGGCCAAGGTCG
ACGACTCCTTCTTCCACCGTCTCGAGGAGTCCTTCCTCGTCGAGGAGGACAAGAAGCACGAGCGTCACCC
AATCTTCGGAAACATCGTCGACGAGGTCGCCTACCACGAGAAGTACCCAACCATCTACCACCTCCGTAAG
AAGCTCGTCGACTCCACCGACAAGGCCGACCTCCGTCTCATCTACCTCGCCCTCGCCCACATGATCAAGT
TCCGTGGACACTTCCTCATCGAGGGAGACCTCAACCCAGACAACTCCGACGTCGACAAGCTCTTCATCCA
ACTCGTCCAAACCTACAACCAACTCTTCGAGGAGAACCCAATCAACGCCTCCGGAGTCGACGCCAAGGCC
ATCCTCTCCGCCCGTCTCTCCAAGTCCCGTCGTCTCGAGAACCTCATCGCCCAACTCCCAGGAGAGAAGA
AGAACGGACTCTTCGGAAACCTCATCGCCCTCTCCCTCGGACTCACCCCAAACTTCAAGTCCAACTTCGA
CCTCGCCGAGGACGCCAAGCTCCAACTCTCCAAGGACACCTACGACGACGACCTCGACAACCTCCTCGCC
CAAATCGGAGACCAATACGCCGACCTCTTCCTCGCCGCCAAGAACCTCTCCGACGCCATCCTCCTCTCCG
ACATCCTCCGTGTCAACACCGAGATCACCAAGGCCCCACTCTCCGCCTCCATGATCAAGCGTTACGACGA
GCACCACCAAGACCTCACCCTCCTCAAGGCCCTCGTCCGTCAACAACTCCCAGAGAAGTACAAGGTAAGT
TTAAACATATATATACTAACTAACCCTGATTATTTAAATTTTCAGGAGATCTTCTTCGACCAATCCAAGA
ACGGATACGCCGGATACATCGACGGAGGAGCCTCCCAAGAGGAGTTCTACAAGTTCATCAAGCCAATCCT
CGAGAAGATGGACGGAACCGAGGAGCTCCTCGTCAAGCTCAACCGTGAGGACCTCCTCCGTAAGCAACGT
ACCTTCGACAACGGATCCATCCCACACCAAATCCACCTCGGAGAGCTCCACGCCATCCTCCGTCGTCAAG
AGGACTTCTACCCATTCCTCAAGGACAACCGTGAGAAGATCGAGAAGATCCTCACCTTCCGTATCCCATA
CTACGTCGGACCACTCGCCCGTGGAAACTCCCGTTTCGCCTGGATGACCCGTAAGTCCGAGGAGACCATC
ACCCCATGGAACTTCGAGGAGGTCGTCGACAAGGGAGCCTCCGCCCAATCCTTCATCGAGCGTATGACCA
ACTTCGACAAGAACCTCCCAAACGAGAAGGTCCTCCCAAAGCACTCCCTCCTCTACGAGTACTTCACCGT
CTACAACGAGCTCACCAAGGTCAAGTACGTCACCGAGGGAATGCGTAAGCCAGCCTTCCTCTCCGGAGAG
CAAAAGAAGGCCATCGTCGACCTCCTCTTCAAGACCAACCGTAAGGTCACCGTCAAGCAACTCAAGGAGG
ACTACTTCAAGAAGATCGAGTGCTTCGACTCCGTCGAGATCTCCGGAGTCGAGGACCGTTTCAACGCCTC
CCTCGGAACCTACCACGACCTCCTCAAGATCATCAAGGACAAGGACTTCCTCGACAACGAGGAGAACGAG
GACATCCTCGAGGACATCGTCCTCACCCTCACCCTCTTCGAGGACCGTGAGATGATCGAGGAGCGTCTCA
AGACCTACGCCCACCTCTTCGACGACAAGGTCATGAAGCAACTCAAGCGTCGTCGTTACACCGGATGGGG
ACGTCTCTCCCGTAAGCTCATCAACGGAATCCGTGACAAGCAATCCGGAAAGGTAAGTTTAAACAGTTCG
GTACTAACTAACCATACATATTTAAATTTTCAGACCATCCTCGACTTCCTCAAGTCCGACGGATTCGCCA
ACCGTAACTTCATGCAACTCATCCACGACGACTCCCTCACCTTCAAGGAGGACATCCAAAAGGCCCAAGT
CTCCGGACAAGGAGACTCCCTCCACGAGCACATCGCCAACCTCGCCGGATCCCCAGCCATCAAGAAGGGA
ATCCTCCAAACCGTCAAGGTCGTCGACGAGCTCGTCAAGGTCATGGGACGTCACAAGCCAGAGAACATCG
TCATCGAGATGGCCCGTGAGAACCAAACCACCCAAAAGGGACAAAAGAACTCCCGTGAGCGTATGAAGCG
TATCGAGGAGGGAATCAAGGAGCTCGGATCCCAAATCCTCAAGGAGCACCCAGTCGAGAACACCCAACTC
CAAAACGAGAAGCTCTACCTCTACTACCTCCAAAACGGACGTGACATGTACGTCGACCAAGAGCTCGACA
TCAACCGTCTCTCCGACTACGACGTCGACCACATCGTCCCACAATCCTTCCTCAAGGACGACTCCATCGA
CAACAAGGTCCTCACCCGTTCCGACAAGAACCGTGGAAAGTCCGACAACGTCCCATCCGAGGAGGTCGTC
AAGAAGATGAAGAACTACTGGCGTCAACTCCTCAACGCCAAGCTCATCACCCAACGTAAGTTCGACAACC
TCACCAAGGCCGAGCGTGGAGGACTCTCCGAGCTCGACAAGGCCGGATTCATCAAGCGTCAACTCGTCGA
GACCCGTCAAATCACCAAGCACGTCGCCCAAATCCTCGACTCCCGTATGAACACCAAGTACGACGAGAAC
GACAAGCTCATCCGTGAGGTCAAGGTCATCACCCTCAAGTCCAAGCTCGTCTCCGACTTCCGTAAGGACT
TCCAATTCTACAAGGTCCGTGAGATCAACAACTACCACCACGCCCACGACGCCTACCTCAACGCCGTCGT
CGGAACCGCCCTCATCAAGAAGTACCCAAAGCTCGAGTCCGAGTTCGTCTACGGAGACTACAAGGTCTAC
GACGTCCGTAAGATGATCGCCAAGTCCGAGCAAGAGATCGGAAAGGTAAGTTTAAACATGATTTTACTAA
CTAACTAATCTGATTTAAATTTTCAGGCCACCGCCAAGTACTTCTTCTACTCCAACATCATGAACTTCTT
CAAGACCGAGATCACCCTCGCCAACGGAGAGATCCGTAAGCGTCCACTCATCGAGACCAACGGAGAGACC
GGAGAGATCGTCTGGGACAAGGGACGTGACTTCGCCACCGTCCGTAAGGTCCTCTCCATGCCACAAGTCA
ACATCGTCAAGAAGACCGAGGTCCAAACCGGAGGATTCTCCAAGGAGTCCATCCTCCCAAAGCGTAACTC
CGACAAGCTCATCGCCCGTAAGAAGGACTGGGACCCAAAGAAGTACGGAGGATTCGACTCCCCAACCGTC
GCCTACTCCGTCCTCGTCGTCGCCAAGGTCGAGAAGGGAAAGTCCAAGAAGCTCAAGTCCGTCAAGGAGC
TCCTCGGAATCACCATCATGGAGCGTTCCTCCTTCGAGAAGAACCCAATCGACTTCCTCGAGGCCAAGGG
ATACAAGGAGGTCAAGAAGGACCTCATCATCAAGCTCCCAAAGTACTCCCTCTTCGAGCTCGAGAACGGA
CGTAAGCGTATGCTCGCCTCCGCCGGAGAGCTCCAAAAGGGAAACGAGCTCGCCCTCCCATCCAAGTACG
TCAACTTCCTCTACCTCGCCTCCCACTACGAGAAGCTCAAGGGATCCCCAGAGGACAACGAGCAAAAGCA
ACTCTTCGTCGAGCAACACAAGCACTACCTCGACGAGATCATCGAGCAAATCTCCGAGTTCTCCAAGCGT
GTCATCCTCGCCGACGCCAACCTCGACAAGGTCCTCTCCGCCTACAACAAGCACCGTGACAAGCCAATCC
GTGAGCAAGCCGAGAACATCATCCACCTCTTCACCCTCACCAACCTCGGAGCCCCAGCCGCCTTCAAGTA
CTTCGACACCACCATCGACCGTAAGCGTTACACCTCCACCAAGGAGGTCCTCGACGCCACCCTCATTCAC
CAATCCATCACCGGACTCTACGAGACCCGTATCGACCTCTCCCAACTCGGAGGAGACCTGCAGATGTCCA
AGGGAGAGGAGCTCTTCACCGGAGTCGTCCCAATCCTCGTCGAGCTCGACGGAGACGTCAACGGACACAA
GTTCTCCGTCTCAGGAGAGGGAGAGGGAGACGCCACCTACGGAAAGCTCACCCTCAAGTTCATCTGCACC
ACCGGAAAGCTCCCAGTCCCATGGCCAACCCTCGTCACCACCTTCACTTACGGAGTCCAATGCTTCTCCC
GTTACCCAGACCACATGAAGCGTCACGACTTCTTCAAGTCCGCCATGCCAGAGGGATACGTCCAAGAGCG
TACCATCTTCTTCAAGGTAAGTTTAAACATTAATTAATACTAACTAACCCTGATTATTTAAATTTTCAGG
ACGACGGAAACTACAAGACCCGTGCCGAGGTCAAGTTCGAGGGAGACACCCTCGTCAACCGTATCGAGCT
CAAGGTAAGTTTAAACAGTTCGGTACTAACTAACCATACATATTTAAATTTTCAGGGAATCGACTTCAAG
GAGGACGGAAACATCCTCGGACACAAGCTCGAATACAACTACAACTCCCACAACGTCTACATCATGGCCG
ACAAGCAAAAGAACGGAATCAAGGTCAACTTCAAGGTAAGTTTAAACATGATTTTACTAACTAACTAATC
TGATTTAAATTTTCAGATCCGTCACAACATCGAGGACGGATCTGTCCAACTCGCCGACCACTACCAACAA
AACACCCCAATCGGAGACGGACCAGTCCTCCTCCCAGACAACCACTACCTCTCCACCCAATCCGCCCTCT
CCAAGGACCCAAACGAGAAGCGTGACCACATGGTCCTCAAGGAGTTCGTCACCGCTGCCGGAATCACCCA
CGGAATGGACGAGCTCTACAAGCTGCAGATGTCCCGTCGTCGTAAGGCCAACCCAACCAAGCTCTCCGAG
AACGCCAAGAAGCTCGCCAAGGAGGTCGAGAACTAGGAATTCATGCAAGATCCTTTCAAGCATTCCCTTC
TTCTCTATCACTCTTCTTTCTTTTTGTCAAAAAATTCTCTCGCTAATTTATTTGCTTTTTTAATGTTATT
ATTTTATGACTTTTTATAGTCACTGAAAAGTTTGCATCTGAGTGAAGTGAATGCTATCAAAATGTGATTC
TGTCTGATGTACTTTCACAATCTCTCTTCAATTCCATTTTGAAGTGCTTTAAACCCGAAAGGTTGAGAAA
AATGCGAGCGCTCAAATATTTGTATTGTGTTCGTTGAGTGACCCAACAAAAAGAGGAAACTTTATTGTGC
CGCCAAGAAAAAAGTCTCATTGCCTAAGAGAAACATATGTGGTTGGAAATCTTCCAGATCGTGGATCACT
AGTATGTGGTTGGAAATCTTCCAGATCGTGGATCAGAGCTCCAGCTTTTGTTCCCTTTAGTGAGGGTTAA
TTTCGAGCTTGGCGTAATCATGGTCATAGCTGTTTCCTGTGTGAAATTGTTATCCGCTCACAATTCCACA
CAACATACGAGCCGGAAGCATAAAGTGTAAAGCCTGGGGTGCCTAATGAGTGAGCTAACTCACATTAATT
GCGTTGCGCTCACTGCCCGCTTTCCAGTCGGGAAACCTGTCGTGCCAGCTGCATTAATGAATCGGCCAAC
GCGCGGGGAGAGGCGGTTTGCGTATTGGGCGCTCTTCCGCTTCCTCGCTCACTGACTCGCTGCGCTCGGT
CGTTCGGCTGCGGCGAGCGGTATCAGCTCACTCAAAGGCGGTAATACGGTTATCCACAGAATCAGGGGAT
AACGCAGGAAAGAACATGTGAGCAAAAGGCCAGCAAAAGGCCAGGAACCGTAAAAAGGCCGCGTTGCTGG
CGTTTTTCCATAGGCTCCGCCCCCCTGACGAGCATCACAAAAATCGACGCTCAAGTCAGAGGTGGCGAAA
CCCGACAGGACTATAAAGATACCAGGCGTTTCCCCCTGGAAGCTCCCTCGTGCGCTCTCCTGTTCCGACC
CTGCCGCTTACCGGATACCTGTCCGCCTTTCTCCCTTCGGGAAGCGTGGCGCTTTCTCATAGCTCACGCT
GTAGGTATCTCAGTTCGGTGTAGGTCGTTCGCTCCAAGCTGGGCTGTGTGCACGAACCCCCCGTTCAGCC
CGACCGCTGCGCCTTATCCGGTAACTATCGTCTTGAGTCCAACCCGGTAAGACACGACTTATCGCCACTG
GCAGCAGCCACTGGTAACAGGATTAGCAGAGCGAGGTATGTAGGCGGTGCTACAGAGTTCTTGAAGTGGT
GGCCTAACTACGGCTACACTAGAAGGACAGTATTTGGTATCTGCGCTCTGCTGAAGCCAGTTACCTTCGG
AAAAAGAGTTGGTAGCTCTTGATCCGGCAAACAAACCACCGCTGGTAGCGGTGGTTTTTTTGTTTGCAAG
CAGCAGATTACGCGCAGAAAAAAAGGATCTCAAGAAGATCCTTTGATCTTTTCTACGGGGTCTGACGCTC
AGTGGAACGAAAACTCACGTTAAGGGATTTTGGTCATGAGATTATCAAAAAGGATCTTCACCTAGATCCT
TTTAAATTAAAAATGAAGTTTTAAATCAATCTAAAGTATATATGAGTAAACTTGGTCTGACAGTTACCAA
TGCTTAATCAGTGAGGCACCTATCTCAGCGATCTGTCTATTTCGTTCATCCATAGTTGCCTGACTCCCCG
TCGTGTAGATAACTACGATACGGGAGGGCTTACCATCTGGCCCCAGTGCTGCAATGATACCGCGAGACCC
ACGCTCACCGGCTCCAGATTTATCAGCAATAAACCAGCCAGCCGGAAGGGCCGAGCGCAGAAGTGGTCCT
GCAACTTTATCCGCCTCCATCCAGTCTATTAATTGTTGCCGGGAAGCTAGAGTAAGTAGTTCGCCAGTTA
ATAGTTTGCGCAACGTTGTTGCCATTGCTACAGGCATCGTGGTGTCACGCTCGTCGTTTGGTATGGCTTC
ATTCAGCTCCGGTTCCCAACGATCAAGGCGAGTTACATGATCCCCCATGTTGTGCAAAAAAGCGGTTAGC
TCCTTCGGTCCTCCGATCGTTGTCAGAAGTAAGTTGGCCGCAGTGTTATCACTCATGGTTATGGCAGCAC
TGCATAATTCTCTTACTGTCATGCCATCCGTAAGATGCTTTTCTGTGACTGGTGAGTACTCAACCAAGTC
ATTCTGAGAATAGTGTATGCGGCGACCGAGTTGCTCTTGCCCGGCGTCAATACGGGATAATACCGCGCCA
CATAGCAGAACTTTAAAAGTGCTCATCATTGGAAAACGTTCTTCGGGGCGAAAACTCTCAAGGATCTTAC
CGCTGTTGAGATCCAGTTCGATGTAACCCACTCGTGCACCCAACTGATCTTCAGCATCTTTTACTTTCAC
CAGCGTTTCTGGGTGAGCAAAAACAGGAAGGCAAAATGCCGCAAAAAAGGGAATAAGGGCGACACGGAAA
TGTTGAATACTCATACTCTTCCTTTTTCAATATTATTGAAGCATTTATCAGGGTTATTGTCTCATGAGCG
GATACATATTTGAATGTATTTAGAAAAATAAACAAATAGGGGTTCCGCGCACATTTCCCCGAAAAGTGC
Features (pLannotate 1.2.2; 17 found; start..end, strand, type, name):
     33..461     -  rep_origin     f1 ori (sequence partly withheld): f1 bacteriophage origin of replication; arrow indicates direction of (+) strand synthesis
    466..623     -  CDS            lacZα (fragment): LacZα fragment of β-galactosidase; lacZ fragment
    626..644     +  promoter       T7 promoter: promoter for bacteriophage T7 RNA polymerase
    730..1034    +  promoter       hsp16-48 promoter: promoter for the C. elegans heat shock protein 16-48 gene (Russnak and Candido, 1985)
   1093..1113    +  CDS            FLAG (fragment): FLAG® epitope tag, followed by an enterokinase cleavage site
   1165..5418    +  CDS            Cas9: S. pyogenes Cas9, codon optimized for C. elegans with synthetic introns
   5425..6293    +  CDS            mEGFP: monomeric enhanced GFP, optimized with synthetic introns for expression in C. elegans
   6300..6374    +  CDS            EGL-13 NLS: nuclear localization signal from the C. elegans EGL-13 transcription factor (Lyssenko et al., 2007)
   6384..6707    +  terminator     tbb-2 terminator: tbb-2; transcription terminator for the C. elegans tubulin beta-2 gene
   6815..6833    -  promoter       T3 promoter: promoter for bacteriophage T3 RNA polymerase
   6878..6894    -  protein_bind   lac operator: The lac repressor binds to the lac operator to inhibit transcription in E. coli. This inhibition can be relieved by adding lactose or isopropyl-β-D-thiogalactopyranoside (IPTG). lac repressor encoded by lacI
   6902..6932    -  promoter       lac promoter: promoter for the E. coli lac operon
   6947..6968    -  protein_bind   CAP binding site: CAP binding activates transcription in the presence of cAMP. E. coli catabolite activator protein
   6981..7073    -  CDS            lacI (fragment): lac repressor; lacI; The lac repressor binds to the lac operator to inhibit transcription in E. coli. This inhibition can be relieved by adding lactose or isopropyl-β-D-thiogalactopyranoside (IPTG).
   7256..7844    -  rep_origin     ori: high-copy-number ColE1/pMB1/pBR322/pUC origin of replication
   8015..8875    -  CDS            AmpR: β-lactamase; bla; confers resistance to ampicillin, carbenicillin, and related antibiotics
   8876..8980    -  promoter       AmpR promoter: bla
