[The description below was written by a language model from this plasmid's Addgene catalogue record and pLannotate feature annotations shown in this document.]
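Description:
pMB66 is a C. elegans expression and CRISPR plasmid built on the pBluescript SK+ backbone, about 9 kb in total. It is propagated in E. coli through a high-copy ColE1/pUC-type origin and selected with ampicillin via the β-lactamase gene and its own promoter. The backbone also retains the f1 phage origin, a lacZα fragment with the lac promoter, operator and CAP site, and the flanking T7 and T3 promoters typical of pBluescript.

The payload is a heat-shock-inducible Cas9 cassette. The C. elegans hsp-16.48 promoter drives a Streptococcus pyogenes Cas9 coding sequence that has been codon optimized for the worm and contains synthetic introns. According to the catalogue entry, the protein carries an N-terminal 3xFLAG epitope and SV40 nuclear localization signal. The feature table detects only a FLAG fragment upstream of Cas9 and does not annotate the SV40 NLS separately. Cas9 is fused at its C terminus to monomeric EGFP, also worm optimized with synthetic introns, followed by the EGL-13 NLS, and the transcript ends at the tbb-2 terminator. The two localization signals direct the nuclease to the nucleus, while mEGFP and FLAG allow its expression and localization to be monitored. No guide RNA cassette is annotated, so the guide would have to be supplied separately.

The plasmid is intended for CRISPR/Cas9-targeted mutagenesis in C. elegans, with heat shock giving temporal control over Cas9 production. The depositor notes that a short linker introduced to create a unique SpeI site appears to have inserted more than once. This produced a small repeat region that could not be sequenced across, so the deposited sequence may be imprecise there.
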