Addgene plasmid #47946: pMB66
Purpose: Expresses C. elegans optimized Cas9::mEGFP from the hsp-16.48 promoter
Depositing lab: Mike Boxem. Depositing organization: Utrecht University. Publication: CRISPR/Cas9-Targeted Mutagenesis in Caenorhabditis elegans. Waaijers S, Portegijs V, Kerver J, Lemmens BB, Tijsterman M, van den Heuvel S, Boxem M. Genetics. 2013 Aug 26. 10.1534/genetics.113.156299 PubMed 23979586.
Backbone
  Vector backbone: pBluescript SK+
  Backbone manufacturer: Stratagene
  Backbone size w/o insert (bp): 2958
  Total vector size (bp): 9002
  Vector type: Worm Expression, CRISPR
Growth in bacteria
  Bacterial resistance: Ampicillin, 100 μg/mL
  Growth temperature: 37°C
  Growth strain: BL21
  Growth instructions: Plasmid isolation from standard DH5alpha results in low yield. We isolate this plasmid from BL21 cells, which results in normal yields.
  Copy number: High Copy
Gene/Insert
  Gene/Insert name: Cas9
  Species: Synthetic
  Insert size (bp): 4254
  Promoter: hsp-16.48
  Tag / fusion protein: 3xFLAG (N terminal on insert); SV40 NLS (N terminal on insert); egl-13 NLS (C terminal on insert); mEGFP (C terminal on insert)
  Cloning method: Unknown
  Sequencing primers: 5′ M13F; 3′ M13R
Terms and licenses: Academic/Nonprofit Terms; Industry Terms: Not Available to Industry
Depositor comments: To generate the unique SpeI site, a short, 37 bp, linker was inserted into an existing NdeI site. This linker seems to have been inserted 2 or more times, creating a short repeat region that we have been unable to sequence across. Sequencing with the M13 reverse primer will fail.
How to cite: pMB66 was a gift from Mike Boxem (Addgene plasmid # 47946 ; http://n2t.net/addgene:47946 ; RRID:Addgene_47946)
