>Addgene plasmid #47946 | pMB66 | addgene partial sequence | sequence record 75202 | EXFP-R 5'-GTCTTGTAGTTGCCGTCGTC-3'
CTTACCTTGAAGAAGATGGTACGCTCTTGGACGTATCCCTCTGGCATGGCGGACTTGAAGAAGTCGTGAC
GCTTCATGTGGTCTGGGTAACGGGAGAAGCATTGGACTCCGTAAGTGAAGGTGGTGACGAGGGTTGGCCA
TGGGACTGGGAGCTTTCCGGTGGTGCAGATGAACTTGAGGGTGAGCTTTCCGTAGGTGGCGTCTCCCTCT
CCCTCTCCTGAGACGGAGAACTTGTGTCCGTTGACGTCTCCGTCGAGCTCGACGAGGATTGGGACGACTC
CGGTGAAGAGCTCCTCTCCCTTGGACATCTGCAGGTCTCCTCCGAGTTGGGAGAGGTCGATACGGGTCTC
GTAGAGTCCGGTGATGGATTGGTGAATGAGGGTGGCGTCGAGGACCTCCTTGGTGGAGGTGTAACGCTTA
CGGTCGATGGTGGTGTCGAAGTACTTGAAGGCGGCTGGGGCTCCGAGGTTGGTGAGGGTGAAGAGGTGGA
TGATGTTCTCGGCTTGCTCACGGATTGGCTTGTCACGGTGCTTGTTGTAGGCGGAGAGGACCTTGTCGAG
GTTGGCGTCGGCGAGGATGACACGCTTGGAGAACTCGGAGATTTGCTCGATGATCTCGTCGAGGTAGTGC
TTGTGTTGCTCGACGAAGAGTTGCTTTTGCTC
