>Addgene plasmid #47946 | pMB66 | addgene partial sequence | sequence record 75203 | CeTbb-2_3'UTR-F
AAAATTCTCTCGCTAATTTATTTGCTTTTTTAATGTTATTATTTTATGACTTTTTATAGTCACTGAAAAG
TTTGCATCTGAGTGAAGTGAATGCTATCAAAATGTGATTCTGTCTGATGTACTTTCACAATCTCTCTTCA
ATTCCATTTTGAAGTGCTTTAAACCCGAAAGGTTGAGAAAAATGCGAGCGCTCAAATATTTGTATTGTGT
TCGTTGAGTGACCCAACAAAAAGAGGAAACTTTATTGTGCCGCCAAGAAAAAAGTCTCATTGCCTAAGAG
AAACATATGTGGTTGGAAATCTTCCAGATCGTGGATCACTAGTATGTGGTTGGAAATCTTCCAGATCGTG
GATCAGAGCTCCAGCTTTTGTTCCCTTTAGTGAGGGTTAATTTCGAGCTTGGCGTAATCATGGTCATAGC
TGTTTCCTGTGTGAAATTGTTATCCGCTCACAATTCCACACAACATACGAGCCGGAAGCATAAAGTGTAA
AGCCTGGGGTGCCTAATGAGTGAGCTAACTCACATTAATTGCGTTGCGCTCACTGCCCGCTTTCCAGTCG
GGAAACCTGTCGTGCCAGCTGCATTAATGAATCGGCCAACGCGCGGGGAGAGGCGGTTTGCGTATTGGGC
GCTCTTCCGCTTCCTCGCTCACTGACTCGCTGCGCTCGGTCGTTCGGCTGCGGCGAGCGGTATCAGCTCA
CTCAAAGGCGGTAATACGGTTATCCACAGAATCAGGGGATAACGCAGGAAAGAACATGTGAGCAAAAGGC
C
