>Addgene plasmid #47946 | pMB66 | addgene partial sequence | sequence record 75204 | CeEgl-13_NLS-R 5'-gttctcggagagcttggttg-3'
CTTGTAGAGCTCGTCCATTCCGTGGGTGATTCCGGCAGCGGTGACGAACTCCTTGAGGACCATGTGGTCA
CGCTTCTCGTTTGGGTCCTTGGAGAGGGCGGATTGGGTGGAGAGGTAGTGGTTGTCTGGGAGGAGGACTG
GTCCGTCTCCGATTGGGGTGTTTTGTTGGTAGTGGTCGGCGAGTTGGACAGATCCGTCCTCGATGTTGTG
ACGGATCTGAAAATTTAAATCAGATTAGTTAGTTAGTAAAATCATGTTTAAACTTACCTTGAAGTTGACC
TTGATTCCGTTCTTTTGCTTGTCGGCCATGATGTAGACGTTGTGGGAGTTGTAGTTGTATTCGAGCTTGT
GTCCGAGGATGTTTCCGTCCTCCTTGAAGTCGATTCCCTGAAAATTTAAATATGTATGGTTAGTTAGTAC
CGAACTGTTTAAACTTACCTTGAGCTCGATACGGTTGACGAGGGTGTCTCCCTCGAACTTGACCTCGGCA
CGGGTCTTGTAGTTTCCGTCGTCCTGAAAATTTAAATAATCAGGGTTAGTTAGTATTAATTAATGTTTAA
ACTTACCTTGAAGAAGATGGTACGCTCTTGGACGTATCCCTCTGGCATGGCGGACTTGAAGAAGTCGTGA
CGCTTCATGTGGTCTGGGTAACGGG
