>Addgene plasmid #47946 | pMB66 | addgene partial sequence | sequence record 75312 | ColE2 (5'-CCGCAGCCGAACGACCGAGC-3')
GAGCGAGGAAGCGGAAGAGCGCCCAATACGCAAACCGCCTCTCCCCGCGCGTTGGCCGATTCATTAATGC
AGCTGGCACGACAGGTTTCCCGACTGGAAAGCGGGCAGTGAGCGCAACGCAATTAATGTGAGTTAGCTCA
CTCATTAGGCACCCCAGGCTTTACACTTTATGCTTCCGGCTCGTATGTTGTGTGGAATTGTGAGCGGATA
ACAATTTCACACAGGAAACAGCTATGACCATGATTACGCCAAGCTCGAAATTAACCCTCACTAAAGGGAA
CAAAAGCTGGAGCTCTGATCCACGATCTGGAAGATTTCCAACCACATACTAGTGATCCACGATCTGGAAG
ATTTCCAACCACATATGTTTCTCTTAGGCAATGAGACTTTTTTCTTGGCGGCACAATAAAGTTTCCTCTT
TTTGTTGGGTCACTCAACGAACACAATACAAATATTTGAGCGCTCGCATTTTTCTCAACCTTTCGGGTTT
AAAGCACTTCAAAATGGAATTGAAGAGAGATTGTGAAAGTACATCAGACAGAATCACATTTTGATAGCAT
TCACTTCACTCAGATGCAAACTTTTCAGTGACTATAAAAAGTCATAAAATAATAACATTAAAAAAGCAAA
TAAATTAGCGAGAGAATTTTTTGACAAAAAGAAAGAAGAGTGATAGAGAAGAAGGGAATGCTTGAAAGGA
TCTTGCATGAATTCCTAGTTCTCGACCTCCTTGGCGAGCTTCTTGGCGTTCTCGGAGAGCTTGGTTGGGT
TGGCCTTACGACGACGGGACATCTGCAGCTTGTAGAGCTCGTCCATTCCGTGGGTGATTCCGGCAGCGGT
GACGAACTCCTTGAGGACCATGTGGTCACGCTTCTCGTTTGGGTCCTTGGAGAGGGCGGATTGGGTGGAG
AGGTAGTGGTTGTCTGGGAGGAGGACTGGTCCGTCTCCGATTGGGGTGTTTTGTTGGTAGTGGTCGGCGA
GTTGGACAGATCCGT
