>Addgene plasmid #47946 | pMB66 | addgene partial sequence | sequence record 75808 | hSpCas9-R1 5'-CGCTCGTGCTTCTTATCCTC-3'
GAGGAGTCGTCGACCTTGGCCATCTCGTTGGAGAAGATCTCTTGGAGGTAGCAGATACGGTTCTTACGAC
GGGTGTAACGACGACGGGCGGTACGCTTGAGACGGGTGGCCTCGGCGGTCTCTCCGGAGTCGAAGAGGAG
GGCTCCGATGAGGTTCTTCTTGATGGAGTGACGGTCGGTGTTTCCGAGGACCTTGAACTTCTTGGATGGG
ACCTTGTACTCGTCGGTGATGACGGCCCATCCGACGGAGTTGGTTCCGATGTCGAGTCCGATGGAGTACT
TCTTGTCGGCGGCTGGGACTCCGTGGATTCCGACCTTACGCTTCTTCTTTGGGGCCATCTTGTCGTCGTC
GTCCTTGTAGTCGATGTCGTGGTCCTTGTAGTCTCCGTCGTGGTCCTTGTAGTCCATTTTTTTCTAGTTC
TTGAAGTTTAGAGAATGAACAGTAAGCACTTGAACAAAGTGTATTGGTTTCCTCTGAACACGATTGGCTT
ATATACCCGTATCCTGCAGCCGTTTAGAATGTTCT
